>Addgene plasmid #12970 | pGEX-2T-Cdc42-T17N | addgene partial sequence | sequence record 19399 | 12970 with pGEX5'
TGGTTCCGCGTGGATCCATGCAGACAATTAAGTGTGTTGTTGTGGGCGATGGTGCTGTTGGTAAAAATTG
TCTCCTGATATCCTACACAACAAACAAATTTCCATCGGAATATGTACCGACTGTTTTTGACAACTATGCA
GTCACAGTTATGATTGGTGGAGAACCATATACTCTTGGACTTTTTGATACTGCAGGGCAAGAGGATTATG
ACAGATTACGACCGCTGAGTTATCCACAAACAGATGTATTTCTAGTCTGTTTTTCAGTGGTCTCTCCATC
TTCATTTGAAAACGTGAAAGAAAAGTGGGTGCCTGAGATAACTCACCACTGTCCAAAGACTCCTTTCTTG
CTTGTTGGGACTCAAATTGATCTCAGAGATGACCCCTCTACTATTGAGAAACTTGCCAAGAACAAACAGA
AGCCTATCACTCCAGAGACTGCTGAAAAGCTGGCCCGTGACCTGAAGGCTGTCAAGTATGTGGAGTGTTC
TGCACTTACACAGAAAGGCCTAAAGAATGTATTTGACGAAGCAATATTGGCTGCCCTGGAGCCTCCAGAA
CCGAAGAAGAGCCGCAGGTGTGTGCTGCTATGAGGATCCCCGAATTCCCGGGTCGACTCGAGCGGCCGCA
TCGTGACTGACTGACGATCTGCCTCGCGCGTTTCGGTGATGACGGTGAAAACCTCTGACACATGCAGCTC
CCGGAGACGGTCACAGCTTGTCT
