[The description below was written by a language model from this plasmid's Addgene catalogue record.]
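Description:
pGEX-2T-Cdc42-T17N is a bacterial expression plasmid built on the pGEX-2T backbone (about 4.9 kb without insert) for producing a glutathione S-transferase (GST) fusion of a mutant human Cdc42 in E. coli. It is maintained as a high-copy plasmid under ampicillin selection. The record gives no feature table, so the promoter, origin of replication and other backbone elements are not itemised. pGEX-series vectors generally drive the GST fusion from an IPTG-inducible tac promoter with a plasmid-borne lac repressor gene, and pGEX-2T normally places a thrombin cleavage site between GST and the cloned protein, but these details are not confirmed here.

The insert is a 576 bp human CDC42 coding sequence (also known as CDC42Hs or G25K) carrying the T17N substitution, catalogued as a dominant-negative form. Cdc42 is a Rho-family small GTPase, and the equivalent threonine-to-asparagine change in the nucleotide-binding region of such GTPases is generally understood to favour the GDP-bound or nucleotide-free state and to sequester guanine nucleotide exchange factors, which blocks activation of the endogenous protein. The fragment was cloned into a BamHI site that is retained at both ends. Orientation therefore cannot be inferred from the cloning sites alone, although the pGEX 5′ and 3′ sequencing primers flank the insert. GST is fused at the N terminus from the backbone.

The record does not state a specific purpose. A construct of this kind is typically used to express and affinity-purify recombinant inactive Cdc42 on glutathione resin, for example as a control or bait in binding, pull-down and nucleotide exchange studies of Rho GTPase signalling.
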