Addgene plasmid #12970: pGEX-2T-Cdc42-T17N
Depositing lab: Gary Bokoch. Depositing organization: Scripps California (The Scripps Research Institute).
Backbone
  Vector backbone: pGEX-2T
  Backbone size w/o insert (bp): 4900
  Vector type: Bacterial Expression
Growth in bacteria
  Bacterial resistance: Ampicillin, 100 μg/mL
  Growth temperature: 37°C
  Growth strain: DH5alpha
  Copy number: High Copy
Gene/Insert
  Gene/Insert name: Cdc42 DN (alt name: Cdc42)
  Species: H. sapiens (human)
  Insert size (bp): 576
  Mutation: T17N Dominant negative
  GenBank ID: M57298
  Entrez Gene: CDC42 (a.k.a. CDC42Hs, G25K, TKS)
  Tag / fusion protein: GST (N terminal on backbone)
  Cloning method: Restriction Enzyme; 5′ cloning site BamHI (not destroyed); 3′ cloning site BamHI (not destroyed)
  Sequencing primers: 5′ pGEX 5'; 3′ pGEX 3'
Terms and licenses: Academic/Nonprofit Terms; Industry Terms: Not Available to Industry
How to cite: pGEX-2T-Cdc42-T17N was a gift from Gary Bokoch (Addgene plasmid # 12970 ; http://n2t.net/addgene:12970 ; RRID:Addgene_12970)
